>Addgene plasmid #223457 | pEY110 | addgene full sequence | sequence record 441790 | Addgene NGS Result
TCACACAGGAAACAGCTATGACCATGATTACGCCAAGCTGTAAGTTTAAACATGATCTTACTAACTAACT
ATTCTCATTTAAATTTTCAGAGCTTAAAAATGGCTGAAATCACTCACAACGATGGATACGCTAACAACTT
GGAAATGAAATAAGCTTGCATGCCTGCAGTCAAAGTGCTCCTCTGCCGCTACATTTTTTGGAGGGGCCTA
CTTAAAGAAGGAGTATCGTCAATGGGAAAATTGTTTTAAAATGTAGTATTTGTACTCAAACTTTCAATTA
TCGCAAAAGAAAAACGGAAAAAATCCGTTAACATTCAGCATTTAGCCGTTGAAATCGACGAAAGTGGCTG
AAAGTGGCTGAATTTGAATTTCGCGCGCAAATGAATCCTAGTCCACCACGCAACTTTTAGGCCATATTCG
TAAACAAAATATTGATTTAAATGTAATTTTTCGAACTTTAATTCGCTTTTCTTTCTGGAAAAGTTCAAGA
AAACTGGGAAGAAGAAATTGTATTGAGTATTTTTTCAAAGGACAATACCAAAACAAATAAAAATTCGAAA
GATCGTCGTGGCCTAGGATTTCTGTAGTTAATTTTTAAAGATTTTTTCGACTTAAAATGCTGAATCTAAG
CGGATTCTCCCGTTTTTGTTTTGTAATATTCTTAAGTTTGAGCACGAATACTACATTTTAAAACAATTTT
CCCATTGACGATACTCCTTCTTTAAAGGGTCTTCTTCAAAATGGCATAGGTTTCATTCAGAAGTCCGGGA
TTATGTTGAAATGCTTCCCTTGTGAGTAGGCAGTAAATACATCCAATTTCACATAATCGAAGAGAGATCA
TTCATTTAGGATACATTGTGTTGTGATTCATGACATTTACTACAACACAACCAGCTGATGTGTGTGATTC
AGGTTTTAATTGTAGCATCTTGTGATTGGAATAATAAATTCAATATATTTTCCCAATTCTGAATTTGTGG
ATACAAACGTATTATTTTTAACTGAATACCTCGTGAAATCAGATTTCAGATTTTGAAAACAATATATCTG
ACTATAAGTTGCGTATGTAGACAAATTCCAGGAAAATAATGGCTCAAACGACACGCCCCTGGCTTCAAGT
TACTATAAAATAGGTTAGGAACAAAGCACATATAACCATGTATTCAGTTTAATTAATTTTTTGTTGGCGG
TGGCATGAAATTCTCATAATTTCATTAAGATACCTTACAGCTCCCGGGATTGGCCAAAGGACCCAAAGGT
ATGTTTCGAATGATACTAACATAACATAGAACATTTTCAGGAGGACCCTTGCTTGGAGGGTACCGAGCTC
AGAAAAAATGACCGCTCCAAAGAAGAAGCGCAAGGTTCCAGTCGAGAAGATGACTGCCCCAAAAAAGAAA
CGTAAGGTCCCGCGGATGTCAGAGCTTATTAAGGAGAATATGCATATGAAACTGTACATGGAAGGAACCG
TGGACAACCATCACTTTAAGTGCACTTCGGAGGGGGAAGGCAAACCGTACGAGGGCACCCAGACCATGCG
AATCAAGGTGGTCGAGGGAGGCCCACTGCCCTTCGCCTTCGACATTCTGGTAAGTTTAAACATATATATA
CTAACTAACCCTGATTATTTAAATTTTCAGGCTACTAGCTTCCTGTACGGCAGCAAGACTTTTATTAATC
ACACCCAGGGCATCCCGGACTTCTTCAAACAGTCGTTCCCTGAGGGCTTCACATGGGAGCGTGTGACCAC
ATACGAAGACGGTGGCGTTCTCACCGCTACCCAGGACACCAGCCTCCAGGACGGTTGCCTCATATATAAT
GTGGTAAGTTTAAACAGTTCGGTACTAACTAACCATACATATTTAAATTTTCAGAAGATCCGGGGAGTAA
ACTTCACATCCAATGGTCCGGTTATGCAGAAGAAAACACTCGGCTGGGAGGCCTTCACCGAGACGCTGTA
TCCGGCTGACGGAGGCCTGGAAGGTCGAAACGACATGGCCCTGAAGCTCGTCGGCGGTAGCCATCTCATC
GCAAACGCTAAGACCACATATAGATCCAAGAAACCGGTAAGTTTAAACATGATTTTACTAACTAACTAAT
CTGATTTAAATTTTCAGGCTAAGAACCTTAAAATGCCGGGAGTCTACTATGTTGACTACAGACTGGAACG
GATCAAGGAGGCCAACAACGAGACCTACGTCGAGCAGCACGAGGTTGCAGTTGCCAGATACTGCGACCTC
CCGAGCAAACTGGGTCACAAGCTTAATCCTAGGATACCGGTGGGTGAAGACCCACCAAAGCCATCTGCCA
AGGGAGCCAAGAAGGCCGCCAAGACCGTTACGAAGCCAAAGGACGGAAAGAAGAGACGTCATGCCCGTAA
GGAATCATACTCCGTCTACATCTACCGTGTCCTCAAGCAAGTTCATCCAGACACTGGAGTTTCCTCCAAA
GCCATGTCTATCATGAACTCTTTTGTCAACGATGTCTTCGAGCGTATTGCTGCTGAAGCATCCCGTCTTG
CTCACTACAACAAGCGTTCCACAATCTCATCCCGCGAAATTCAGACCGCTGTCCGTCTGATCCTTCCAGG
AGAGCTTGCCAAGCACGCCGTGTCTGAGGGAACCAAGGCCGTTACCAAGTACACTTCCAGCAAGTAGGAA
TTCCAACTGAGCGCCGGTCGCTACCATTACCAACTTGTCTGGTGTCAAAAATAATAGGGGCCGCTGTCAT
CAGAGTAAGTTTAAACTGAGTTCTACTAACTAACGAGTAATATTTAAATTTTCAGCATCTCGCGCCCGTG
CCTCTGACTTCTAAGTCCAATTACTCTTCAACATCCCTACATGCTCTTTCTCCCTGTGCTCCCACCCCCT
ATTTTTGTTATTATCAAAAAACTTCTCTTAATTTCTTTGTTTTTTAGCTTCTTTTAAGTCACCTCTAACA
ATGAAATTGTGTAGATTCAAAAATAGAATTAATTCGTAATAAAAAGTCGAAAAAAATTGTGCTCCCTCCC
CCCATTAATAATAATTCTATCCCAAAATCTACACAATGTTCTGTGTACACTTCTTATGTTTTTTACTTCT
GATAAATTTTTTTGAAACATCATAGAAAAAACCGCACACAAAATACCTTATCATATGTTACGTTTCAGTT
TATGACCGCAATTTTTATTTCTTCGCACGTCTGGGCCTCTCATGACGTCAAATCATGCTCATCGTGAAAA
AGTTTTGGAGTATTTTTGGAATTTTTCAATCAAGTGAAAGTTTATGAAATTAATTTTCCTGCTTTTGCTT
TTTGGGGTTTCCCCTATTGTTTGTCAAGATTTCGAGGACGGCGTTTTTCTTGCTAAAATCACAAGTATTG
ATGAGCACGATGCAAGAAAGATCGGAAGAAGGTTTGGGTTTGAGGCTCAGTGGAAGGTGAGTAGAAGTTG
ATAATTTGAAAGTGGAGTAGTGTCTATGGGGTTTTTGCCTTAAATGACAGAATACATTCCCAATATACCA
AACATAACTGTTTCCTACTAGTCGGCCGTACGGGCCCTTTCGTCTCGCGCGTTTCGGTGATGACGGTGAA
AACCTCTGACACATGCAGCTCCCGGAGACGGTCACAGCTTGTCTGTAAGCGGATGCCGGGAGCAGACAAG
CCCGTCAGGGCGCGTCAGCGGGTGTTGGCGGGTGTCGGGGCTGGCTTAACTATGCGGCATCAGAGCAGAT
TGTACTGAGAGTGCACCATATGCGGTGTGAAATACCGCACAGATGCGTAAGGAGAAAATACCGCATCAGG
CGGCCTTAAGGGCCTCGTGATACGCCTATTTTTATAGGTTAATGTCATGATAATAATGGTTTCTTAGACG
TCAGGTGGCACTTTTCGGGGAAATGTGCGCGGAACCCCTATTTGTTTATTTTTCTAAATACATTCAAATA
TGTATCCGCTCATGAGACAATAACCCTGATAAATGCTTCAATAATATTGAAAAAGGAAGAGTATGAGTAT
TCAACATTTCCGTGTCGCCCTTATTCCCTTTTTTGCGGCATTTTGCCTTCCTGTTTTTGCTCACCCAGAA
ACGCTGGTGAAAGTAAAAGATGCTGAAGATCAGTTGGGTGCACGAGTGGGTTACATCGAACTGGATCTCA
ACAGCGGTAAGATCCTTGAGAGTTTTCGCCCCGAAGAACGTTTTCCAATGATGAGCACTTTTAAAGTTCT
GCTATGTGGCGCGGTATTATCCCGTATTGACGCCGGGCAAGAGCAACTCGGTCGCCGCATACACTATTCT
CAGAATGACTTGGTTGAGTACTCACCAGTCACAGAAAAGCATCTTACGGATGGCATGACAGTAAGAGAAT
TATGCAGTGCTGCCATAACCATGAGTGATAACACTGCGGCCAACTTACTTCTGACAACGATCGGAGGACC
GAAGGAGCTAACCGCTTTTTTGCACAACATGGGGGATCATGTAACTCGCCTTGATCGTTGGGAACCGGAG
CTGAATGAAGCCATACCAAACGACGAGCGTGACACCACGATGCCTGTAGCAATGGCAACAACGTTGCGCA
AACTATTAACTGGCGAACTACTTACTCTAGCTTCCCGGCAACAATTAATAGACTGGATGGAGGCGGATAA
AGTTGCAGGACCACTTCTGCGCTCGGCCCTTCCGGCTGGCTGGTTTATTGCTGATAAATCTGGAGCCGGT
GAGCGTGGGTCTCGCGGTATCATTGCAGCACTGGGGCCAGATGGTAAGCCCTCCCGTATCGTAGTTATCT
ACACGACGGGGAGTCAGGCAACTATGGATGAACGAAATAGACAGATCGCTGAGATAGGTGCCTCACTGAT
TAAGCATTGGTAACTGTCAGACCAAGTTTACTCATATATACTTTAGATTGATTTAAAACTTCATTTTTAA
TTTAAAAGGATCTAGGTGAAGATCCTTTTTGATAATCTCATGACCAAAATCCCTTAACGTGAGTTTTCGT
TCCACTGAGCGTCAGACCCCGTAGAAAAGATCAAAGGATCTTCTTGAGATCCTTTTTTTCTGCGCGTAAT
CTGCTGCTTGCAAACAAAAAAACCACCGCTACCAGCGGTGGTTTGTTTGCCGGATCAAGAGCTACCAACT
CTTTTTCCGAAGGTAACTGGCTTCAGCAGAGCGCAGATACCAAATACTGTTCTTCTAGTGTAGCCGTAGT
TAGGCCACCACTTCAAGAACTCTGTAGCACCGCCTACATACCTCGCTCTGCTAATCCTGTTACCAGTGGC
TGCTGCCAGTGGCGATAAGTCGTGTCTTACCGGGTTGGACTCAAGACGATAGTTACCGGATAAGGCGCAG
CGGTCGGGCTGAACGGGGGGTTCGTGCACACAGCCCAGCTTGGAGCGAACGACCTACACCGAACTGAGAT
ACCTACAGCGTGAGCTATGAGAAAGCGCCACGCTTCCCGAAGGGAGAAAGGCGGACAGGTATCCGGTAAG
CGGCAGGGTCGGAACAGGAGAGCGCACGAGGGAGCTTCCAGGGGGAAACGCCTGGTATCTTTATAGTCCT
GTCGGGTTTCGCCACCTCTGACTTGAGCGTCGATTTTTGTGATGCTCGTCAGGGGGGCGGAGCCTATGGA
AAAACGCCAGCAACGCGGCCTTTTTACGGTTCCTGGCCTTTTGCTGGCCTTTTGCTCACATGTTCTTTCC
TGCGTTATCCCCTGATTCTGTGGATAACCGTATTACCGCCTTTGAGTGAGCTGATACCGCTCGCCGCAGC
CGAACGACCGAGCGCAGCGAGTCAGTGAGCGAGGAAGCGGAAGAGCGCCCAATACGCAAACCGCCTCTCC
CCGCGCGTTGGCCGATTCATTAATGCAGCTGGCACGACAGGTTTCCCGACTGGAAAGCGGGCAGTGAGCG
CAACGCAATTAATGTGAGTTAGCTCACTCATTAGGCACCCCAGGCTTTACACTTTATGCTTCCGGCTCGT
ATGTTGTGTGGAATTGTGAGCGGATAACAATT
Features (pLannotate 1.2.2; 13 found; start..end, strand, type, name):
    152..169     -  misc_feature   MCS (fragment): pUC18/19 multiple cloning site
   1422..2267    +  CDS            mTagBFP2: mTagBFP2 is a basic (constitutively fluorescent) blue fluorescent protein published in 2011, derived from Entacmaea quadricolor. It is reported to be a very rapidly-maturing monomer with very low acid sensitivity.
   2292..2654    +  CDS            his-11: H2B1_CAEEL - Experimental evidence at protein level: Swiss-Prot protein existence level 1. Core component of nucleosome. Nucleosomes wrap and compact DNA into chromatin, limiting DNA accessibility to the cellular machineries which require DNA as a template. Histones thereby play a central role in transcription regulation, DNA repair, DNA replication and chromosomal stability. DNA accessibility is regulated via a complex set of post-translational modifications of histones, also called histone code, and nucleosome remodeling. From Caenorhabditis elegans.
   3264..3416    +  CDS            aex-5 (fragment): AEX5_CAEEL - Also known as kpc-3 From Caenorhabditis elegans.
   3544..3579    +  CDS            rop (fragment): Rop protein, which maintains plasmids at low copy number; rop
   3681..3780    +  misc_feature   bom (fragment): basis of mobility region from pBR322
   3878..3982    +  promoter       AmpR promoter: bla
   3983..4843    +  CDS            AmpR: β-lactamase; bla; confers resistance to ampicillin, carbenicillin, and related antibiotics
   5014..5602    +  rep_origin     ori: high-copy-number ColE1/pMB1/pBR322/pUC origin of replication
   5785..5877    +  CDS            lacI (fragment): lac repressor; lacI; The lac repressor binds to the lac operator to inhibit transcription in E. coli. This inhibition can be relieved by adding lactose or isopropyl-β-D-thiogalactopyranoside (IPTG).
   5890..5911    +  protein_bind   CAP binding site: CAP binding activates transcription in the presence of cAMP. E. coli catabolite activator protein
   5926..5956    +  promoter       lac promoter: promoter for the E. coli lac operon
   5964..5980    +  protein_bind   lac operator: The lac repressor binds to the lac operator to inhibit transcription in E. coli. This inhibition can be relieved by adding lactose or isopropyl-β-D-thiogalactopyranoside (IPTG). lac repressor encoded by lacI
