[The description below was written by a language model from this plasmid's Addgene catalogue record and pLannotate feature annotations shown in this document.]
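Description:
pEY110 is a C. elegans expression plasmid built on the pPD95.62 backbone, one of the standard worm reporter vectors. It is one of the reporter constructs associated with the NeuroPAL multicolor atlas for whole-brain neuronal identification. The sequenced plasmid is 5,982 nt. It is propagated in E. coli through a high-copy ColE1/pUC-type origin and selected with ampicillin via the β-lactamase gene and its own promoter. Remnants of the cloning-vector lineage are also annotated, including a pUC multiple cloning site fragment, lac promoter/operator and CAP binding site, and short rop, bom and lacI fragments. These have no role in the worm.

The payload is a transcriptional reporter for odr-10, assembled by Gibson cloning. The feature table does not annotate the odr-10 sequence itself. An unannotated stretch of roughly 1.2 kb lies between the MCS fragment and the fluorescent protein coding sequence, and this is where the odr-10 regulatory region would be expected, although the record does not define its boundaries. Downstream is the blue fluorescent protein mTagBFP2, followed closely on the same strand by the C. elegans histone H2B gene his-11. This arrangement is consistent with a fluorophore–histone fusion that tethers the signal to chromatin, giving the nuclear localization stated in the purpose. A short match to aex-5 follows the histone sequence; it probably reflects worm genomic sequence carried in the backbone's 3' region, but the record names no 3' UTR.

The construct is intended to label the nuclei of odr-10-expressing neurons in blue. Compact nuclear signals make individual cells easier to resolve and identify. The record defers to the NeuroPAL publication for the actual expression pattern.
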