Addgene plasmid #223457: pEY110
Purpose: odr-10 fluorescent neural reporter driving nuclear mTagBFP2 expression (refer to NeuroPAL paper for expression)
Depositing lab: Oliver Hobert & Eviatar Yemini. Depositing organization: Columbia University. Publication: NeuroPAL: A Multicolor Atlas for Whole-Brain Neuronal Identification in C. elegans. Yemini E, Lin A, Nejatbakhsh A, Varol E, Sun R, Mena GE, Samuel ADT, Paninski L, Venkatachalam V, Hobert O. Cell. 2021 Jan 7;184(1):272-288.e11. doi: 10.1016/j.cell.2020.12.012. Epub 2020 Dec 29. PubMed 33378642.
Backbone
  Vector backbone: pPD95.62
  Vector type: Worm Expression
Growth in bacteria
  Bacterial resistance: Ampicillin, 100 μg/mL
  Growth temperature: 37°C
  Growth strain: DH5alpha
  Copy number: Unknown
Gene/Insert
  Gene/Insert name: odr-10
  Species: C. elegans (nematode)
  Entrez Gene: odr-10 (a.k.a. CELE_C53B7.5)
  Cloning method: Gibson Cloning
Terms and licenses: Academic/Nonprofit Terms; Industry Terms: Not Available to Industry
How to cite: pEY110 was a gift from Oliver Hobert & Eviatar Yemini (Addgene plasmid # 223457 ; http://n2t.net/addgene:223457 ; RRID:Addgene_223457)
